Addgene plasmid #132581: pIM10
Purpose: pZA4-pLsoxS-mCherry
Depositing lab: Timothy Lu. Depositing organization: Massachusetts Institute of Technology. Publication: Gene networks that compensate for crosstalk with crosstalk. Muller IE, Rubens JR, Jun T, Graham D, Xavier R, Lu TK. Nat Commun. 2019 Sep 6;10(1):4028. doi: 10.1038/s41467-019-12021-y. PubMed 31492904.
Backbone
  Vector backbone: pZA4
  Backbone size w/o insert (bp): 2130
  Total vector size (bp): 3079
  Vector type: Bacterial Expression
Growth in bacteria
  Bacterial resistance: Spectinomycin, 50 μg/mL
  Growth temperature: 37°C
  Growth strain: DH5alpha
  Copy number: Unknown
Gene/Insert
  Gene/Insert name: pLsoxS-mCherry-TermT1
  Insert size (bp): 949
  Promoter: pLsoxS
  Cloning method: Gibson Cloning
  Sequencing primers: 5′ CTTACGAACCGAACG; 3′ CCGAACAGGCTTATGTCCAC
Terms and licenses: Academic/Nonprofit Terms; Industry Terms: Not Available to Industry
How to cite: pIM10 was a gift from Timothy Lu (Addgene plasmid # 132581 ; http://n2t.net/addgene:132581 ; RRID:Addgene_132581)
