[The description below was written by a language model from this plasmid's Addgene catalogue record and pLannotate feature annotations shown in this document.]
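Description:
pIM10 is a small bacterial expression plasmid of about 3.1 kb, built on the pZA4 backbone for use in Escherichia coli. The feature table shows a p15A origin of replication, a medium-copy origin that is compatible with ColE1-type plasmids, so the construct can be co-maintained with other circuit components. The catalogue entry itself lists copy number as unknown. Selection is by spectinomycin through the aadA aminoglycoside adenylyltransferase gene (SmR), which also confers streptomycin resistance. This marker is followed by a lambda t0 terminator. Just upstream of it lie short annotated fragments of a gentamicin acetyltransferase gene and a class 1 integron Pc promoter, which look like remnants of the integron context the marker cassette came from, with the Pc fragment plausibly driving the marker. A short RSF ori match next to the p15A origin is also only a fragment and is probably not a functional element.

The payload is a 949 bp reporter cassette assembled by Gibson cloning, consisting of the pLsoxS promoter, the mCherry coding sequence and the rrnB T1 terminator. The annotation software detects only a short PLtetO-1-like fragment upstream of mCherry. This suggests that pLsoxS is a hybrid built on a phage lambda PL-type core promoter, with the name implying SoxS-responsive operator elements in place of tet operators, although the record does not describe the promoter architecture explicitly. mCherry, a fast-maturing monomeric red fluorescent protein, reports transcription from this promoter. The associated publication concerns gene networks that compensate for crosstalk between signals, so the plasmid most likely serves as a fluorescent sensor output in that synthetic circuit work.
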