Features (pLannotate 1.2.2; 9 found; start..end, strand, type, name):
     68..89      +  promoter       PLtetO-1 promoter (fragment): modified phage lambda PL promoter with tet operator sites (Lutz and Bujard, 1997)
    117..824     +  CDS            mCherry: mCherry is a basic (constitutively fluorescent) red fluorescent protein published in 2004, derived from Discosoma sp.. It is reported to be a very rapidly-maturing monomer with low acid sensitivity.
    863..949     +  terminator     rrnB T1 terminator: Escherichia coli rrnB; transcription terminator T1 from the E. coli rrnB gene
    977..1032    -  rep_origin     RSF ori (fragment): Plasmids containing the RSF 1030 origin of replication can be propagated in E. coli cells that contain additional plasmids with compatible origins.
   1120..1665    -  rep_origin     p15A ori: Plasmids containing the medium-copy-number p15A origin of replication can be propagated in E. coli cells that contain a second plasmid with the ColE1 origin.
   1785..1879    -  terminator     lambda t0 terminator: transcription terminator from phage lambda
   1929..2720    -  CDS            SmR: aminoglycoside adenylyltransferase (Murphy, 1985); aadA; confers resistance to spectinomycin and streptomycin
   2727..2783    -  CDS            GmR (fragment): gentamycin acetyltransferase; aacC1; confers resistance to gentamycin
   2959..2982    -  promoter       Pc promoter (fragment): intI1 (promoter lies within the coding sequence); class 1 integron promoter
>Addgene plasmid #132581 | pIM10 | addgene full sequence | sequence record 265207 | Addgene NGS Result
CCTTTCGTCTTCACCTCGAGCCATAAATCGCTTTACCTCAAGTTAACTTGAGGAATTATACTCCCCAACA
TCAGCAGGACGCACTGACCGAATTCATTAAAGAGGAGAAAGGTACCATGGTGAGCAAGGGCGAAGAAGAT
AACATGGCCATCATCAAGGAGTTCATGCGCTTCAAGGTGCACATGGAGGGCTCCGTGAACGGCCACGAGT
TCGAGATCGAGGGCGAGGGCGAGGGCCGCCCCTACGAGGGCACCCAGACCGCCAAGCTGAAGGTGACCAA
GGGTGGCCCCCTGCCCTTCGCCTGGGACATCCTGTCCCCTCAGTTCATGTACGGCTCCAAGGCCTACGTG
AAGCACCCCGCCGACATCCCCGACTACTTGAAGCTGTCCTTCCCCGAGGGCTTCAAGTGGGAGCGCGTGA
TGAACTTCGAGGACGGCGGCGTGGTGACCGTGACCCAGGACTCCTCCCTGCAGGACGGCGAGTTCATCTA
CAAGGTGAAGCTGCGCGGCACCAACTTCCCCTCCGACGGCCCCGTAATGCAGAAGAAGACCATGGGCTGG
GAGGCCTCCTCCGAGCGGATGTACCCCGAGGACGGCGCCCTGAAGGGCGAGATCAAGCAGAGGCTGAAGC
TGAAGGACGGCGGCCACTACGACGCTGAGGTCAAGACCACCTACAAGGCCAAGAAGCCCGTGCAGCTGCC
CGGCGCCTACAACGTCAACATCAAGTTGGACATCACCTCCCACAACGAGGACTACACCATCGTGGAACAG
TACGAACGCGCCGAGGGCCGCCACTCCACCGGCGGCATGGACGAGCTGTACAAGTAACCCGGGGGATCCC
ATGGTACGCGTGCTAGAGGCATCAAATAAAACGAAAGGCTCAGTCGAAAGACTGGGCCTTTCGTTTTATC
TGTTGTTTGTCGGTGAACGCTCTCCTGAGTAGGACAAATCCGCCGCCCTAGACCTAGGGGGATATATTCC
GCTTCCTCGCTCACTGACTCGCTACGCTCGGTCGTTCGACTGCGGCGAGCGGAAATGGCTTACGAACGGG
GCGGAGATTTCCTGGAAGATGCCAGGAAGATACTTAACAGGGAAGTGAGAGGGCCGCGGCAAAGCCGTTT
TTCCATAGGCTCCGCCCCCCTGACAAGCATCACGAAATCTGACGCTCAAATCAGTGGTGGCGAAACCCGA
CAGGACTATAAAGATACCAGGCGTTTCCCCCTGGCGGCTCCCTCGTGCGCTCTCCTGTTCCTGCCTTTCG
GTTTACCGGTGTCATTCCGCTGTTATGGCCGCGTTTGTCTCATTCCACGCCTGACACTCAGTTCCGGGTA
GGCAGTTCGCTCCAAGCTGGACTGTATGCACGAACCCCCCGTTCAGTCCGACCGCTGCGCCTTATCCGGT
AACTATCGTCTTGAGTCCAACCCGGAAAGACATGCAAAAGCACCACTGGCAGCAGCCACTGGTAATTGAT
TTAGAGGAGTTAGTCTTGAAGTCATGCGCCGGTTAAGGCTAAACTGAAAGGACAAGTTTTGGTGACTGCG
CTCCTCCAAGCCAGTTACCTCGGTTCAAAGAGTTGGTAGCTCAGAGAACCTTCGAAAAACCGCCCTGCAA
GGCGGTTTTTTCGTTTTCAGAGCAAGAGATTACGCGCAGACCAAAACGATCTCAAGAAGATCATCTTATT
AATCAGATAAAATATTTCTAGATTTCAGTGCAATTTATCTCTTCAAATGTAGCACCTGAAGTCAGCCCCA
TACGATATAAGTTGTTACTAGTACTAGTGCTTGGATTCTCACCAATAAAAAACGCCCGGCGGCAACCGAG
CGTTCTGAACAAATCCAGATGGAGTTCTGAGGTCATTACTGGATCTATCAACAGGAGTCCAAGCGAGCTC
GAGCTCGATATCCGTCGGCTTGAACGAATTGTTAGACATTATTTGCCGACTACCTTGGTGATCTCGCCTT
TCACGTAGTGGACAAATTCTTCCAACTGATCTGCGCGCGAGGCCAAGCGATCTTCTTCTTGTCCAAGATA
AGCCTGTCTAGCTTCAAGTATGACGGGCTGATACTGGGCCGGCAGGCGCTCCATTGCCCAGTCGGCAGCG
ACATCCTTCGGCGCGATTTTGCCGGTTACTGCGCTGTACCAAATGCGGGACAACGTAAGCACTACATTTC
GCTCATCGCCAGCCCAGTCGGGCGGCGAGTTCCATAGCGTTAAGGTTTCATTTAGCGCCTCAAATAGATC
CTGTTCAGGAACCGGATCAAAGAGTTCCTCCGCCGCTGGACCTACCAAGGCAACGCTATGTTCTCTTGCT
TTTGTCAGCAAGATAGCCAGATCAATGTCGATCGTGGCTGGCTCGAAGATACCTGCAAGAATGTCATTGC
GCTGCCATTCTCCAAATTGCAGTTCGCGCTTAGCTGGATAACGCCACGGAATGATGTCGTCGTGCACAAC
AATGGTGACTTCTACAGCGCGGAGAATCTCGCTCTCTCCAGGGGAAGCCGAAGTTTCCAAAAGGTCGTTG
ATCAAAGCTCGCCGCGTTGTTTCATCAAGCCTTACGGTCACCGTAACCAGCAAATCAATATCACTGTGTG
GCTTCAGGCCGCCATCCACTGCGGAGCCGTACAAATGTACGGCCAGCAACGTCGGTTCGAGATGGCGCTC
GATGACGCCAACTACCTCTGATAGTTGAGTCGATACTTCGGCGATCACCGCTTCCCTCATGATGTTTAAC
TTTGTTTTAGGGCGACTGCCCTGCTGCGTAACATCGTTGCTGCTCCATAACATCAAACATCGACCCACGG
CGTAACGCGCTTGCTGCTTGGATGCCCGAGGCATAGACTGTACCCCAAAAAAACAGTCATAACAAGCCAT
GAAAACCGCCACTGCGCCGTTACCACCGCTGCGTTCGGTCAAGGTTCTGGACCAGTTGCGTGAGCGCATA
CGCTACTTGCATTACAGCTTACGAACCGAACAGGCTTATGTCCACTGGGTTCGTGCCTTCATCCGGATAT
CGACGTCGACGTCTAAGAAACCATTATTATCATGACATTAACCTATAAAAATAGGCGTATCACGAGGC
